>Addgene plasmid #50471 | pAAV-GFAP-HA-hM4D(Gi)-IRES-mCitrine | depositor full sequence | sequence record 75491 | pAAV-GFAP-HA-hM4D(Gi)-IRES-mCitrine sequence 7558 bps
CCTGCAGGCAGCTGCGCGCTCGCTCGCTCACTGAGGCCGCCCGGGCAAAGCCCGGGCGTCGGGCGACCTT
TGGTCGCCCGGCCTCAGTGAGCGAGCGAGCGCGCAGAGAGGGAGTGGCCAACTCCATCACTAGGGGTTCC
TGCGGCCGCACGCGTGTGTCTAGAGATCTAACATATCCTGGTGTGGAGTAGGGGACGCTGCTCTGACAGA
GGCTCGGGGGCCTGAGCTGGCTCTGTGAGCTGGGGAGGAGGCAGACAGCCAGGCCTTGTCTGCAAGCAGA
CCTGGCAGCATTGGGCTGGCCGCCCCCCAGGGCCTCCTCTTCATGCCCAGTGAATGACTCACCTTGGCAC
AGACACAATGTTCGGGGTGGGCACAGTGCCTGCTTCCCGCCGCACCCCAGCCCCCCTCAAATGCCTTCCG
AGAAGCCCATTGAGCAGGGGGCTTGCATTGCACCCCAGCCTGACAGCCTGGCATCTTGGGATAAAAGCAG
CACAGCCCCCTAGGGGCTGCCCTTGCTGTGTGGCGCCACCGGCGGTGGAGAACAAGGCTCTATTCAGCCT
GTGCCCAGGAAAGGGGATCAGGGGATGCCCAGGCATGGACAGTGGGTGGCAGGGGGGGAGAGGAGGGCTG
TCTGCTTCCCAGAAGTCCAAGGACACAAATGGGTGAGGGGAGAGCTCTCCCCATAGCTGGGCTGCGGCCC
AACCCCACCCCCTCAGGCTATGCCAGGGGGTGTTGCCAGGGGCACCCGGGCATCGCCAGTCTAGCCCACT
CCTTCATAAAGCCCTCGCATCCCAGGAGCGAGCAGAGCCAGAGCAGGTTGGAGAGGAGACGCATCACCTC
CGCTGCTCGCGGGGTCTAGAGTCGACGCCACCATGTACCCATACGATGTTCCAGATTACGCTATGGCCAA
CTTCACACCTGTCAATGGCAGCTCGGGCAATCAGTCCGTGCGCCTGGTCACGTCATCATCCCACAATCGC
TATGAGACGGTGGAAATGGTCTTCATTGCCACAGTGACAGGCTCCCTGAGCCTGGTGACTGTCGTGGGCA
ACATCCTGGTGATGCTGTCCATCAAGGTCAACAGGCAGCTGCAGACAGTCAACAACTACTTCCTCTTCAG
CCTGGCGTGTGCTGATCTCATCATAGGCGCCTTCTCCATGAACCTCTACACCGTGTACATCATCAAGGGC
TACTGGCCCCTGGGCGCCGTGGTCTGCGACCTGTGGCTGGCCCTGGACTGCGTGGTGAGCAACGCCTCCG
TCATGAACCTTCTCATCATCAGCTTTGACCGCTACTTCTGCGTCACCAAGCCTCTCACCTACCCTGCCCG
GCGCACCACCAAGATGGCAGGCCTCATGATTGCTGCTGCCTGGGTACTGTCCTTCGTGCTCTGGGCGCCT
GCCATCTTGTTCTGGCAGTTTGTGGTGGGTAAGCGGACGGTGCCCGACAACCAGTGCTTCATCCAGTTCC
TGTCCAACCCAGCAGTGACCTTTGGCACAGCCATTGCTGGCTTCTACCTGCCTGTGGTCATCATGACGGT
GCTGTACATCCACATCTCCCTGGCCAGTCGCAGCCGAGTCCACAAGCACCGGCCCGAGGGCCCGAAGGAG
AAGAAAGCCAAGACGCTGGCCTTCCTCAAGAGCCCACTAATGAAGCAGAGCGTCAAGAAGCCCCCGCCCG
GGGAGGCCGCCCGGGAGGAGCTGCGCAATGGCAAGCTGGAGGAGGCCCCCCCGCCAGCGCTGCCACCGCC
ACCGCGCCCCGTGGCTGATAAGGACACTTCCAATGAGTCCAGCTCAGGCAGTGCCACCCAGAACACCAAG
GAACGCCCAGCCACAGAGCTGTCCACCACAGAGGCCACCACGCCCGCCATGCCCGCCCCTCCCCTGCAGC
CGCGGGCCCTCAACCCAGCCTCCAGATGGTCCAAGATCCAGATTGTGACGAAGCAGACAGGCAATGAGTG
TGTGACAGCCATTGAGATTGTGCCTGCCACGCCGGCTGGCATGCGCCCTGCGGCCAACGTGGCCCGCAAG
TTCGCCAGCATCGCTCGCAACCAGGTGCGCAAGAAGCGGCAGATGGCGGCCCGGGAGCGCAAAGTGACAC
GAACGATCTTTGCCATTCTGCTTGCCTTCATCCTCACCTGGACGCCCTACAACGTCATGGTCCTGGTGAA
CACCTTCTGCCAGAGCTGCATCCCTGACACGGTGTGGTCCATTGGCTACTGGCTCTGCTACGTCAACAGC
ACCATCAACCCTGCCTGCTATGCTCTGTGCAACGCCACCTTTAAAAAGACCTTCCGGCACCTGCTGCTGT
GCCAGTATCGGAACATCGGCACTGCCAGGTAGGCGGCCGCGATATCGCCCCTCTCCCTCCCCCCCCCCTA
ACGTTACTGGCCGAAGCCGCTTGGAATAAGGCCGGTGTGCGTTTGTCTATATGTTATTTTCCACCATATT
GCCGTCTTTTGGCAATGTGAGGGCCCGGAAACCTGGCCCTGTCTTCTTGACGAGCATTCCTAGGGGTCTT
TCCCCTCTCGCCAAAGGAATGCAAGGTCTGTTGAATGTCGTGAAGGAAGCAGTTCCTCTGGAAGCTTCTT
GAAGACAAACAACGTCTGTAGCGACCCTTTGCAGGCAGCGGAACCCCCCACCTGGCGACAGGTGCCTCTG
CGGCCAAAAGCCACGTGTATAAGATACACCTGCAAAGGCGGCACAACCCCAGTGCCACGTTGTGAGTTGG
ATAGTTGTGGAAAGAGTCAAATGGCTCTCCTCAAGCGTATTCAACAAGGGGCTGAAGGATGCCCAGAAGG
TACCCCATTGTATGGGATCTGATCTGGGGCCTCGGTGCACATGCTTTACATGTGTTTAGTCGAGGTTAAA
AAAACGTCTAGGCCCCCCGAACCACGGGGACGTGGTTTTCCTTTGAAAAACACGATGATAAGCCACCATG
GTGAGCAAGGGCGAGGAGCTGTTCACCGGGGTGGTGCCCATCCTGGTCGAGCTGGACGGCGACGTAAACG
GCCACAAGTTCAGCGTGTCCGGCGAGGGCGAGGGCGATGCCACCTACGGCAAGCTGACCCTGAAGTTCAT
CTGCACCACCGGCAAGCTGCCCGTGCCCTGGCCCACCCTCGTGACCACCTTCGGCTACGGCCTGATGTGC
TTCGCCCGCTACCCCGACCACATGAAGCAGCACGACTTCTTCAAGTCCGCCATGCCCGAAGGCTACGTCC
AGGAGCGCACCATCTTCTTCAAGGACGACGGCAACTACAAGACCCGCGCCGAGGTGAAGTTCGAGGGCGA
CACCCTGGTGAACCGCATCGAGCTGAAGGGCATCGACTTCAAGGAGGACGGCAACATCCTGGGGCACAAG
CTGGAGTACAACTACAACAGCCACAACGTCTATATCATGGCCGACAAGCAGAAGAACGGCATCAAGGTGA
ACTTCAAGATCCGCCACAACATCGAGGACGGCAGCGTGCAGCTCGCCGACCACTACCAGCAGAACACCCC
CATCGGCGACGGCCCCGTGCTGCTGCCCGACAACCACTACCTGAGCTACCAGTCCAAACTGAGCAAAGAC
CCCAACGAGAAGCGCGATCACATGGTCCTGCTGGAGTTCGTGACCGCCGCCGGGATCACTCTCGGCATGG
ACGAGCTGTACAAGTGATAGGAATTCGATATCAAGCTTATCGATAATCAACCTCTGGATTACAAAATTTG
TGAAAGATTGACTGGTATTCTTAACTATGTTGCTCCTTTTACGCTATGTGGATACGCTGCTTTAATGCCT
TTGTATCATGCTATTGCTTCCCGTATGGCTTTCATTTTCTCCTCCTTGTATAAATCCTGGTTGCTGTCTC
TTTATGAGGAGTTGTGGCCCGTTGTCAGGCAACGTGGCGTGGTGTGCACTGTGTTTGCTGACGCAACCCC
CACTGGTTGGGGCATTGCCACCACCTGTCAGCTCCTTTCCGGGACTTTCGCTTTCCCCCTCCCTATTGCC
ACGGCGGAACTCATCGCCGCCTGCCTTGCCCGCTGCTGGACAGGGGCTCGGCTGTTGGGCACTGACAATT
CCGTGGTGTTGTCGGGGAAATCATCGTCCTTTCCTTGGCTGCTCGCCTATGTTGCCACCTGGATTCTGCG
CGGGACGTCCTTCTGCTACGTCCCTTCGGCCCTCAATCCAGCGGACCTTCCTTCCCGCGGCCTGCTGCCG
GCTCTGCGGCCTCTTCCGCGTCTTCGCCTTCGCCCTCAGACGAGTCGGATCTCCCTTTGGGCCGCCTCCC
CGCATCGATACCGAGCGCTGCTCGAGAGATCTACGGGTGGCATCCCTGTGACCCCTCCCCAGTGCCTCTC
CTGGCCCTGGAAGTTGCCACTCCAGTGCCCACCAGCCTTGTCCTAATAAAATTAAGTTGCATCATTTTGT
CTGACTAGGTGTCCTTCTATAATATTATGGGGTGGAGGGGGGTGGTATGGAGCAAGGGGCAAGTTGGGAA
GACAACCTGTAGGGCCTGCGGGGTCTATTGGGAACCAAGCTGGAGTGCAGTGGCACAATCTTGGCTCACT
GCAATCTCCGCCTCCTGGGTTCAAGCGATTCTCCTGCCTCAGCCTCCCGAGTTGTTGGGATTCCAGGCAT
GCATGACCAGGCTCAGCTAATTTTTGTTTTTTTGGTAGAGACGGGGTTTCACCATATTGGCCAGGCTGGT
CTCCAACTCCTAATCTCAGGTGATCTACCCACCTTGGCCTCCCAAATTGCTGGGATTACAGGCGTGAACC
ACTGCTCCCTTCCCTGTCCTTCTGATTTTGTAGGTAACCACGTGCGGACCGAGCGGCCGCAGGAACCCCT
AGTGATGGAGTTGGCCACTCCCTCTCTGCGCGCTCGCTCGCTCACTGAGGCCGGGCGACCAAAGGTCGCC
CGACGCCCGGGCTTTGCCCGGGCGGCCTCAGTGAGCGAGCGAGCGCGCAGCTGCCTGCAGGGGCGCCTGA
TGCGGTATTTTCTCCTTACGCATCTGTGCGGTATTTCACACCGCATA
[142 nt withheld, positions 5018-5159]
C
[141 nt withheld, positions 5161-5301]
CCTTTGACGTTGGAGTCCACGTTCTTT
[37 nt withheld, positions 5329-5365]
ACCCTATCTCGGGCTATTCTTTTGATTTATAAGGGATTTTGCCGATTTCGGCCTATTGGTTAAAAAATGA
GCTGATTTAACAAAAATTTAACGCGAATTTTAACAAAATATTAACGTTTACAATTTTATGGTGCACTCTC
AGTACAATCTGCTCTGATGCCGCATAGTTAAGCCAGCCCCGACACCCGCCAACACCCGCTGACGCGCCCT
GACGGGCTTGTCTGCTCCCGGCATCCGCTTACAGACAAGCTGTGACCGTCTCCGGGAGCTGCATGTGTCA
GAGGTTTTCACCGTCATCACCGAAACGCGCGAGACGAAAGGGCCTCGTGATACGCCTATTTTTATAGGTT
AATGTCATGATAATAATGGTTTCTTAGACGTCAGGTGGCACTTTTCGGGGAAATGTGCGCGGAACCCCTA
TTTGTTTATTTTTCTAAATACATTCAAATATGTATCCGCTCATGAGACAATAACCCTGATAAATGCTTCA
ATAATATTGAAAAAGGAAGAGTATGAGTATTCAACATTTCCGTGTCGCCCTTATTCCCTTTTTTGCGGCA
TTTTGCCTTCCTGTTTTTGCTCACCCAGAAACGCTGGTGAAAGTAAAAGATGCTGAAGATCAGTTGGGTG
CACGAGTGGGTTACATCGAACTGGATCTCAACAGCGGTAAGATCCTTGAGAGTTTTCGCCCCGAAGAACG
TTTTCCAATGATGAGCACTTTTAAAGTTCTGCTATGTGGCGCGGTATTATCCCGTATTGACGCCGGGCAA
GAGCAACTCGGTCGCCGCATACACTATTCTCAGAATGACTTGGTTGAGTACTCACCAGTCACAGAAAAGC
ATCTTACGGATGGCATGACAGTAAGAGAATTATGCAGTGCTGCCATAACCATGAGTGATAACACTGCGGC
CAACTTACTTCTGACAACGATCGGAGGACCGAAGGAGCTAACCGCTTTTTTGCACAACATGGGGGATCAT
GTAACTCGCCTTGATCGTTGGGAACCGGAGCTGAATGAAGCCATACCAAACGACGAGCGTGACACCACGA
TGCCTGTAGCAATGGCAACAACGTTGCGCAAACTATTAACTGGCGAACTACTTACTCTAGCTTCCCGGCA
ACAATTAATAGACTGGATGGAGGCGGATAAAGTTGCAGGACCACTTCTGCGCTCGGCCCTTCCGGCTGGC
TGGTTTATTGCTGATAAATCTGGAGCCGGTGAGCGTGGGTCTCGCGGTATCATTGCAGCACTGGGGCCAG
ATGGTAAGCCCTCCCGTATCGTAGTTATCTACACGACGGGGAGTCAGGCAACTATGGATGAACGAAATAG
ACAGATCGCTGAGATAGGTGCCTCACTGATTAAGCATTGGTAACTGTCAGACCAAGTTTACTCATATATA
CTTTAGATTGATTTAAAACTTCATTTTTAATTTAAAAGGATCTAGGTGAAGATCCTTTTTGATAATCTCA
TGACCAAAATCCCTTAACGTGAGTTTTCGTTCCACTGAGCGTCAGACCCCGTAGAAAAGATCAAAGGATC
TTCTTGAGATCCTTTTTTTCTGCGCGTAATCTGCTGCTTGCAAACAAAAAAACCACCGCTACCAGCGGTG
GTTTGTTTGCCGGATCAAGAGCTACCAACTCTTTTTCCGAAGGTAACTGGCTTCAGCAGAGCGCAGATAC
CAAATACTGTCCTTCTAGTGTAGCCGTAGTTAGGCCACCACTTCAAGAACTCTGTAGCACCGCCTACATA
CCTCGCTCTGCTAATCCTGTTACCAGTGGCTGCTGCCAGTGGCGATAAGTCGTGTCTTACCGGGTTGGAC
TCAAGACGATAGTTACCGGATAAGGCGCAGCGGTCGGGCTGAACGGGGGGTTCGTGCACACAGCCCAGCT
TGGAGCGAACGACCTACACCGAACTGAGATACCTACAGCGTGAGCTATGAGAAAGCGCCACGCTTCCCGA
AGGGAGAAAGGCGGACAGGTATCCGGTAAGCGGCAGGGTCGGAACAGGAGAGCGCACGAGGGAGCTTCCA
GGGGGAAACGCCTGGTATCTTTATAGTCCTGTCGGGTTTCGCCACCTCTGACTTGAGCGTCGATTTTTGT
GATGCTCGTCAGGGGGGCGGAGCCTATGGAAAAACGCCAGCAACGCGGCCTTTTTACGGTTCCTGGCCTT
TTGCTGGCCTTTTGCTCACATGT
Features (pLannotate 1.2.2; 16 found; start..end, strand, type, name):
      1..141     -  repeat_region  AAV2 ITR: inverted terminal repeat of adeno-associated virus serotype 2 inverted
    876..902     +  CDS            3xHA (fragment): three tandem HA epitope tags
    903..2339    +  CDS            CHRM4: ACM4_HUMAN - Experimental evidence at protein level: Swiss-Prot protein existence level 1. The muscarinic acetylcholine receptor mediates various cellular responses, including inhibition of adenylate cyclase, breakdown of phosphoinositides and modulation of potassium channels through the action of G proteins. Primary transducing effect is inhibition of adenylate cyclase. From Homo sapiens (Human).
   2469..2931    +  misc_feature   IRES: internal ribosome entry site (IRES) of the encephalomyocarditis virus (EMCV)
   2938..3654    +  CDS            mCitrine: mCitrine is a basic (constitutively fluorescent) yellow fluorescent protein published in 2001, derived from Aequorea victoria.
   3659..3685    +  misc_feature   MCS (fragment): pBluescript multiple cloning site
   3685..4273    +  misc_feature   WPRE: woodchuck hepatitis virus posttranscriptional regulatory element
   4305..4781    +  polyA_signal   hGH poly(A) signal: human growth hormone polyadenylation signal
   4821..4961    +  repeat_region  AAV2 ITR: inverted terminal repeat of adeno-associated virus serotype 2 inverted
   4966..5017    -  misc_feature   bom (fragment): basis of mobility region from pBR322
   5036..5416    +  rep_origin     M13 ori (sequence partly withheld): M13 bacteriophage origin of replication; arrow indicates direction of (+) strand synthesis
   5492..5541    -  misc_feature   bom (fragment): basis of mobility region from pBR322
   5643..5678    -  CDS            rop (fragment): Rop protein, which maintains plasmids at low copy number; rop
   5773..5877    +  promoter       AmpR promoter: bla
   5878..6738    +  CDS            AmpR: β-lactamase; bla; confers resistance to ampicillin, carbenicillin, and related antibiotics
   6909..7497    +  rep_origin     ori: high-copy-number ColE1/pMB1/pBR322/pUC origin of replication
