[The description below was written by a language model from this plasmid's Addgene catalogue record and pLannotate feature annotations shown in this document.]
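Description:
pAAV-GFAP-HA-hM4D(Gi)-IRES-mCitrine is a 7,558 bp AAV transfer plasmid built on a pAAV backbone and designed to package a chemogenetic silencing cassette into recombinant adeno-associated virus. Two AAV2 inverted terminal repeats flank the expression cassette and supply the cis elements needed for genome replication and encapsidation when helper and rep/cap functions are provided in trans. Outside the ITRs, the plasmid carries a ColE1/pUC-type origin, an M13/f1 phage origin and a β-lactamase gene for ampicillin selection in E. coli. The record lists it as low copy and propagated in a recombination-deficient strain, a common precaution for keeping ITRs intact.

The payload is a bicistronic unit driven, according to the catalogue entry, by a GFAP promoter. The automated feature table does not annotate this promoter, but the unannotated stretch between the 5′ ITR and the coding region is where it would lie. The first cistron encodes an N-terminally HA-tagged human M4 muscarinic receptor (CHRM4) carrying the DREADD mutations. The record does not list these mutations and refers to supplemental documents. The resulting hM4D(Gi) receptor is a Gi-coupled designer receptor intended to respond to a synthetic ligand rather than acetylcholine, inhibiting adenylate cyclase signalling. An EMCV IRES then allows independent translation of mCitrine, a yellow fluorescent protein that marks transduced cells without being fused to the receptor. A WPRE boosts transcript stability and expression, and the human growth hormone polyadenylation signal terminates the message.

GFAP promoters are generally used to direct expression to astrocytes, so this construct suits Gi-DREADD manipulation of glial signalling in vivo or in culture, with HA and mCitrine available for detection. It was generated under an NIH programme that develops tools for understudied druggable proteins.
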