Addgene plasmid #50471: pAAV-GFAP-HA-hM4D(Gi)-IRES-mCitrine
Purpose: Gi-coupled hM4D-IRES-mCitrine under the control of GFAP promoter
Depositing lab: Bryan Roth. Depositing organization: University of North Carolina at Chapel Hill.
Backbone
  Vector backbone: pAAV
  Backbone size w/o insert (bp): 4818
  Total vector size (bp): 7558
  Vector type: AAV
Growth in bacteria
  Bacterial resistance: Ampicillin, 100 μg/mL
  Growth temperature: 37°C
  Growth strain: Stbl3
  Copy number: Low Copy
Gene/Insert
  Gene/Insert name: hM4D(Gi)-IRES-mCitrine
  Species: H. sapiens (human)
  Insert size (bp): 2792
  Mutation: See supplemental documents for DREADD mutations
  Entrez Gene: CHRM4 (a.k.a. HM4, M4R)
  Promoter: GFAP
  Tag / fusion protein: HA (N terminal on insert)
  Cloning method: Restriction Enzyme; 5′ cloning site Sal I (not destroyed); 3′ cloning site EcoR I (not destroyed)
  Sequencing primers: 5′ CCGGGCATCGCCAGTCTAGC; 3′ GCATTAAAGCAGCGTATCCACATAGC
Terms and licenses: Academic/Nonprofit Terms; Industry Terms: Not Available to Industry
Depositor comments: These plasmids were generated as part of the Illuminating the Druggable Genome (IDG) program sponsored by the NIH Common Fund. The goal of this program is to identify, gather, and distribute information and resources for proteins that currently are not well-studied yet belong to commonly drug-targeted protein families: protein kinases, non-olfactory G-protein coupled receptors (GPCRs), and ion channels. The IDG program is designed to develop fundamental research tools for understudied proteins, elucidate their function, and disseminate the IDG-related resources and data to the greater scientific community.
How to cite: pAAV-GFAP-HA-hM4D(Gi)-IRES-mCitrine was a gift from Bryan Roth (Addgene plasmid # 50471 ; http://n2t.net/addgene:50471 ; RRID:Addgene_50471)
