>Addgene plasmid #50471 | pAAV-GFAP-HA-hM4D(Gi)-IRES-mCitrine | addgene partial sequence | sequence record 77710 | WPRE-R 5'-CATAGCGTAAAAGGAGCAACA-3'
AATTTTGTAATCCAGAGGTTGATTATCGATAAGCTTGATATCGAATTCCTATCACTTGTACAGCTCGTCC
ATGCCGAGAGTGATCCCGGCGGCGGTCACGAACTCCAGCAGGACCATGTGATCGCGCTTCTCGTTGGGGT
CTTTGCTCAGTTTGGACTGGTAGCTCAGGTAGTGGTTGTCGGGCAGCAGCACGGGGCCGTCGCCGATGGG
GGTGTTCTGCTGGTAGTGGTCGGCGAGCTGCACGCTGCCGTCCTCGATGTTGTGGCGGATCTTGAAGTTC
ACCTTGATGCCGTTCTTCTGCTTGTCGGCCATGATATAGACGTTGTGGCTGTTGTAGTTGTACTCCAGCT
TGTGCCCCAGGATGTTGCCGTCCTCCTTGAAGTCGATGCCCTTCAGCTCGATGCGGTTCACCAGGGTGTC
GCCCTCGAACTTCACCTCGGCGCGGGTCTTGTAGTTGCCGTCGTCCTTGAAGAAGATGGTGCGCTCCTGG
ACGTAGCCTTCGGGCATGGCGGACTTGAAGAAGTCGTGCTGCTTCATGTGGTCGGGGTAGCGGGCGAAGC
ACATCAGGCCGTAGCCGAAGGTGGTCACGAGGGTGGGCCAGGGCACGGGCAGCTTGCCGGTGGTGCAGAT
GAACTTCAGGGTCAGCTTGCCGTAGGTGGCATCGCCCTCGCCCTCGCCGGACACGCTGAACTTGTGGCCG
TTTACGTCGCCGTCCAGCTCGACCAGGATGGGCACCACCCCGGTGAACAGCTCCTCGCCCTTGCTCACCA
TGGTGGCTTATCATCGTGTTTTTCAAAGGAAAACCACGTCCCC
