>Addgene plasmid #50471 | pAAV-GFAP-HA-hM4D(Gi)-IRES-mCitrine | addgene partial sequence | sequence record 77780 | GFAPpro-F 5'-ACTCCTTCATAAAGCCCTCG-3'
GAGCAGGTTGGAGAGGAGACGCATCACCTCCGCTGCTCGCGGGGTCTAGAGTCGACGCCACCATGTACCC
ATACGATGTTCCAGATTACGCTATGGCCAACTTCACACCTGTCAATGGCAGCTCGGGCAATCAGTCCGTG
CGCCTGGTCACGTCATCATCCCACAATCGCTATGAGACGGTGGAAATGGTCTTCATTGCCACAGTGACAG
GCTCCCTGAGCCTGGTGACTGTCGTGGGCAACATCCTGGTGATGCTGTCCATCAAGGTCAACAGGCAGCT
GCAGACAGTCAACAACTACTTCCTCTTCAGCCTGGCGTGTGCTGATCTCATCATAGGCGCCTTCTCCATG
AACCTCTACACCGTGTACATCATCAAGGGCTACTGGCCCCTGGGCGCCGTGGTCTGCGACCTGTGGCTGG
CCCTGGACTGCGTGGTGAGCAACGCCTCCGTCATGAACCTTCTCATCATCAGCTTTGACCGCTACTTCTG
CGTCACCAAGCCTCTCACCTACCCTGCCCGGCGCACCACCAAGATGGCAGGCCTCATGATTGCTGCTGCC
TGGGTACTGTCCTTCGTGCTCTGGGCGCCTGCCATCTTGTTCTGGCAGTTTGTGGTGGGTAAGCGGACGG
TGCCCGACAACCAGTGCTTCATCCAGTTCCTGTCCAACCCAGCAGTGACCTTTGGCACAGCCATTGCTGG
CTTCTACCTGCCTGTGGTCATCATGACGGTGCTGTACATCCACATCTCCCTGGCCAGTCGCAGCCGAGTC
CACAAGCACCGGCCCGAGGGCCCGAAGGAGAAGAAAGCCAAGACGCTGGCCTTCCTCAAGAGCCCACTAA
TGAAGCAGAGCGTCAAGAAGCCCCCGCCCGGGGAGGCCGCCCGGG
